Addgene plasmid #15947: pM71-ISH
Depositing lab: Peter Mombaerts. Depositing organization: Rockefeller University. Publication: Local and cis Effects of the H Element on Expression of Odorant Receptor Genes in Mouse. Fuss SH, Omura M, Mombaerts P. Cell. 2007 Jul 27. 130(2):373-84. 10.1016/j.cell.2007.06.023 PubMed 17662950.
Backbone
  Vector backbone: pBSIISK-
  Backbone size w/o insert (bp): 3000
Growth in bacteria
  Bacterial resistance: Ampicillin, 100 μg/mL
  Growth temperature: 37°C
  Growth strain: DH5alpha
  Copy number: High Copy
Gene/Insert
  Gene/Insert name: M71 (alt names: MOR171-2; Olfr1511)
  Species: M. musculus (mouse)
  Insert size (bp): 905
  GenBank ID: AF281061
  Entrez Gene: Olfr151 (a.k.a. M71, MOR171-2)
  Cloning method: Restriction Enzyme; 5′ cloning site SacI (not destroyed); 3′ cloning site KpnI (destroyed during cloning)
  Sequencing primers: 5′ M13 reverse; 3′ M13 forward
Terms and licenses: Academic/Nonprofit Terms; Industry Terms: Not Available to Industry
Depositor comments: to make RNA probe, cut with SacI. Then do in vitro transcription with T7RNA polymerase.
How to cite: pM71-ISH was a gift from Peter Mombaerts (Addgene plasmid # 15947 ; http://n2t.net/addgene:15947 ; RRID:Addgene_15947)
