[The description below was written by a language model from this plasmid's Addgene catalogue record.]
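Description:
pM71-ISH is a bacterial cloning plasmid that serves as a template for making an RNA probe against the mouse odorant receptor gene M71 (also known as MOR171-2, Entrez gene Olfr151). It is built on the pBluescript II SK(-) phagemid backbone of about 3 kb. This is a high-copy vector propagated in E. coli under ampicillin selection. The insert is a fragment of mouse M71 sequence of about 905 bp, placed in the polylinker by restriction cloning between SacI and KpnI. The SacI site at the 5′ end was retained, while the KpnI site at the 3′ end was destroyed during cloning. The insert can be sequenced from either side with the standard M13 forward and reverse primers that flank the polylinker.

There is no eukaryotic promoter or expression cassette recorded, so the plasmid is a tool for in vitro transcription rather than for expressing the receptor in cells. According to the depositor's notes, the plasmid is linearised at SacI and then transcribed with T7 RNA polymerase. Transcription starts at the phage T7 promoter beside the polylinker and runs across the insert to the cut end, giving a run-off transcript of defined length. The "ISH" in the name suggests the probe is meant for in situ hybridisation. This fits the associated study of how the H element affects odorant receptor gene expression in mouse, where such probes would detect cells expressing M71. The record does not state the strandedness of the resulting probe or which part of the gene the fragment covers, and no feature table was provided to confirm the backbone elements.
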