>Addgene plasmid #15947 | pM71-ISH | depositor partial sequence | sequence record 8441 | Author sequence
GAGCTCCAGCTACCCCTCTTCCTCCTCTTTCTGGGGATCTACGTAGTCACCATGGTAGGAAACCTGGGCA
TGATCACCTTGATTGGACTCAACTCACAGCTTCACACCCCCATGTACTTCTTCCTCAGTAACCTGTCACT
CGTGGATCTCTGCTACTCCTCTGTCATTACCCCTAAAATGCTCATCAACTTTGTGTCCCAAAGAAACCTC
ATCTCCTATGTGGGATGCATGTCTCAGCTATACTTCTTCCTGGTTTTCGTCATTGCTGAGTGTTACATGC
TCACTGTGATGGCCTATGACCGCTATGTGGCCATCTGTCAACCCTTGCTTTATAACATCATCATGTCTCC
TGCCCTCTGCTCTCTGCTGGTGGCTTTTGTCTATGCCGTAGGACTCATCGGTTCAGCAATTGAGACTGGC
CTCATGTTGAAATTAAACTATTGTGAGGACCTCATCAGCCACTACTTCTGTGACATCCTCCCCCTCATGA
AGCTCTCTTGCTCTAGTACCTATGATGTAGAAATGGCTGTCTTCTTTTTAGCTGGATTTGACATTATCGT
CACAAGCTTAACCGTACTCATTTCCTATGCATTCATCCTGTCCAGCATCCTTCGCATCAGCTCCAATGAG
GGCAGGTCCAAAGCCTTCAGCACCTGCAGCTCCCACTTTGCAGCTGTGGGCTTGTTCTATGGATCCACAG
CATTCATGTACTTAAAGCCTTCTACAGCTAGTTCCCTGGCCCAGGAGAATGTAGCTTCTGTGTTCTACAC
CACAGTGATCCCCATGTTCAACCCCCTGATCTACAGCCTGAGAAACAAGGAGGTGAAGACCGCACTGGAC
AAAACACTGAGGAGAAAAGTCTTTTGATGTTTAATTAAGCGGCCGCGTTTAAACACGCGTGGACC
