>Addgene plasmid #15947 | pM71-ISH | addgene partial sequence | sequence record 22568 | T7 5'-TAATACGACTCACTATAGGG-3'
CGGCCGCTTATTAACATCAAAAGACTTTTCTCCTCAGTGTTTTGTCCAGTGCGGTCTTCACCTCCTTGTT
TCTCAGGCTGTAGATCAGGGGGTTGAACATGGGGATCACTGTGGTGTAGAACACAGAAGCTACATTCTCC
TGGGCCAGGGAACTAGCTGTAGAAGGCTTTAAGTACATGAATGCTGTGGATCCATAGAACAAGCCCACAG
CTGCAAAGTGGGAGCTGCAGGTGCTGAAGGCTTTGGACCTGCCCTCATTGGAGCTGATGCGAAGGATGCT
GGACAGGATGAATGCATAGGAAATGAGTACGGTTAAGCTTGTGACGATAATGTCAAATCCAGCTAAAAAG
AAGACAGCCATTTCTACATCATAGGTACTAGAGCAAGAGAGCTTCATGAGGGGGAGGATGTCACAGAAGT
AGTGGCTGATGAGGTCCTCACAATAGTTTAATTTCAACATGAGGCCAGTCTCAATTGCTGAACCGATGAG
TCCTACGGCATAGACAAAAGCCACCAGCAGAGAGCAGAGGGCAGGAGACATGATGATGTTATAAAGCAAG
GGTTGACAGATGGCCACATAGCGGTCATAGGCCATCACAGTGAGCATGTAACACTCAGCAATGACGAAAA
CCAGGAAGAAGTATAGCTGAGACATGCATCCCACATAGGAGATGAGGTTTCTTTGGGACACAAAGTTGAT
GAGCATTTTANGGGTAATGACAGAGGAGTAGCAGAGATCCACGAGTGACAGGTTACTG
